Addgene plasmid #125054: pKmK.T2
Purpose: Storage plasmid for K.marxianus terminator; type 4 part
Depositing lab: John Morrissey. Depositing organization: University College Cork. Publication: Biological Parts for Kluyveromyces marxianus Synthetic Biology. Rajkumar AS, Varela JA, Juergens H, Daran JG, Morrissey JP. Front Bioeng Biotechnol. 2019 May 7;7:97. doi: 10.3389/fbioe.2019.00097. eCollection 2019. PubMed 31134195.
Backbone
  Vector backbone: YTK001
  Backbone manufacturer: Dueber lab, UC Berkeley
  Backbone size w/o insert (bp): 1667
  Vector type: Yeast Expression, Synthetic Biology
Growth in bacteria
  Bacterial resistance: Chloramphenicol, 25 μg/mL
  Growth temperature: 37°C
  Growth strain: DH5alpha
  Copy number: High Copy
Gene/Insert
  Gene/Insert name: LAC4 terminator
  Insert size (bp): 252
  Cloning method: Restriction Enzyme; 5′ cloning site BsmBI (destroyed during cloning); 3′ cloning site BsmBI (destroyed during cloning)
  Sequencing primers: 5′ tttgctggccttttgctc; 3′ catctggatttgttcagaacg
Terms and licenses: Academic/Nonprofit Terms; Industry Terms: Not Available to Industry
Depositor comments: Contains the appropriate YTK-compatible Golden Gate overhangs for a type 4 part Please note that the minor differences between the Addgene NGS results and depositor's annotated sequence do not affect the plasmid function.
How to cite: pKmK.T2 was a gift from John Morrissey (Addgene plasmid # 125054 ; http://n2t.net/addgene:125054 ; RRID:Addgene_125054)
