[The description below was written by a language model from this plasmid's Addgene catalogue record and pLannotate feature annotations shown in this document.]
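Description:
pKmK.T2 is a small part-storage plasmid from a collection of biological parts for synthetic biology in the yeast Kluyveromyces marxianus. It is built on the YTK001 entry vector of the modular yeast toolkit (YTK) Golden Gate system and holds a single part, the LAC4 terminator, formatted as a type 4 (terminator) part. The sequenced record is about 1.9 kb, consistent with the roughly 1.7 kb backbone plus a 252 bp insert. The plasmid has no yeast origin or yeast selection marker. It is propagated only in E. coli, using a high-copy ColE1/pUC-type origin and a chloramphenicol acetyltransferase (cat) gene driven by its native promoter. A phage lambda t0 terminator lies between the cat gene and the insert, where it ends cat transcription before the part.

The terminator was cloned into the entry vector with BsmBI, and both sites were destroyed in the process. According to the depositor, the part is flanked by the YTK-compatible overhangs for a type 4 position, so it can be released and joined downstream of promoter and coding-sequence parts in a later Golden Gate assembly of a full transcription unit. The automated annotation matches the insert to the Kluyveromyces lactis LAC4 terminator and marks it as a fragment, whereas the catalogue describes it as a K. marxianus terminator; this probably reflects similarity to the reference entry available to the annotation tool. The depositor also notes minor differences between the sequencing result and their annotated sequence that do not affect function. The plasmid carries no promoter, coding sequence or reporter for yeast, so it serves only as a source of the terminator when building expression cassettes for K. marxianus.
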