Features (pLannotate 1.2.2; 5 found; start..end, strand, type, name):
     18..266     +  terminator     LAC4 terminator (fragment): transcription terminator for Kluyveromyces lactis LAC4
    284..318     -  terminator     lambda t0 terminator: minimal transcription terminator from phage lambda (Scholtissek and Grosse, 1987)
    392..1048    -  CDS            cat: CAT_ECOLX - Experimental evidence at protein level: Swiss-Prot protein existence level 1. This enzyme is an effector of chloramphenicol resistance in bacteria. From Escherichia coli. This protein is used as a marker in many commonly used cloning vectors, such as pACYC184.
   1049..1146    -  promoter       cat promoter: promoter of the E. coli cat gene encoding chloramphenicol acetyltransferase
   1230..1818    +  rep_origin     ori: high-copy-number ColE1/pMB1/pBR322/pUC origin of replication
>Addgene plasmid #125054 | pKmK.T2 | addgene full sequence | sequence record 244879 | Addgene NGS Result
TCGGTCTCAATCCGAATTTTATACTTAGATAAGTATGTACTTACACATAGATTTCTATGAGATACTGATG
TATACATGCATGATAATATTTAAACGGTTATTAGTGCCGATTGTCTTATGCGATAATGACGTTCCTATCA
AAGCAATACACTTACCACCTATTACATGGGCCAAGAAAAATATTTTGGAACTTGTTTAGAATATTAGCAC
AGAGTATATGATGATATCCGTTAGATTATGCATGCTTCATTCCGACAACTTTTTCGGCTGTGAGACCAGA
CCAATAAAAAACGCCCGGCGGCAACCGAGCGTTCTGAACAAATCCAGATGGAGTTCTGAGGTCATTACTG
GATCTATCAACAGGAGTCCAAGCGAGCTCGATATCAAATTACGCCCCGCCCTGCCACTCATCGCAGTACT
GTTGTAATTCATTAAGCATTCTGCCGACATGGAAGCCATCACAAACGGCATGATGAACCTGAATCGCCAG
CGGCATCAGCACCTTGTCGCCTTGCGTATAATATTTGCCCATGGTGAAAACGGGGGCGAAGAAGTTGTCC
ATATTGGCCACGTTTAAATCAAAACTGGTGAAACTCACCCAGGGATTGGCTGAAACGAAAAACATATTCT
CAATAAACCCTTTAGGGAAATAGGCCAGGTTTTCACCGTAACACGCCACATCTTGCGAATATATGTGTAG
AAACTGCCGGAAATCGTCGTGGTATTCACTCCAGAGCGATGAAAACGTTTCAGTTTGCTCATGGAAAACG
GTGTAACAAGGGTGAACACTATCCCATATCACCAGCTCACCGTCTTTCATTGCCATACGAAATTCCGGAT
GAGCATTCATCAGGCGGGCAAGAATGTGAATAAAGGCCGGATAAAACTTGTGCTTATTTTTCTTTACGGT
CTTTAAAAAGGCCGTAATATCCAGCTGAACGGTCTGGTTATAGGTACATTGAGCAACTGACTGAAATGCC
TCAAAATGTTCTTTACGATGCCATTGGGATATATCAACGGTGGTATATCCAGTGATTTTTTTCTCCATTT
TAGCTTCCTTAGCTCCTGAAAATCTCGATAACTCAAAAAATACGCCCGGTAGTGATCTTATTTCATTATG
GTGAAAGTTGGAACCTCTTACGTGCCCGATCAATCATGACCAAAATCCCTTAACGTGAGTTTTCGTTCCA
CTGAGCGTCAGACCCCGTAGAAAAGATCAAAGGATCTTCTTGAGATCCTTTTTTTCTGCGCGTAATCTGC
TGCTTGCAAACAAAAAAACCACCGCTACCAGCGGTGGTTTGTTTGCCGGATCAAGAGCTACCAACTCTTT
TTCCGAAGGTAACTGGCTTCAGCAGAGCGCAGATACCAAATACTGTTCTTCTAGTGTAGCCGTAGTTAGG
CCACCACTTCAAGAACTCTGTAGCACCGCCTACATACCTCGCTCTGCTAATCCTGTTACCAGTGGCTGCT
GCCAGTGGCGATAAGTCGTGTCTTACCGGGTTGGACTCAAGACGATAGTTACCGGATAAGGCGCAGCGGT
CGGGCTGAACGGGGGGTTCGTGCACACAGCCCAGCTTGGAGCGAACGACCTACACCGAACTGAGATACCT
ACAGCGTGAGCTATGAGAAAGCGCCACGCTTCCCGAAGGGAGAAAGGCGGACAGGTATCCGGTAAGCGGC
AGGGTCGGAACAGGAGAGCGCACGAGGGAGCTTCCAGGGGGAAACGCCTGGTATCTTTATAGTCCTGTCG
GGTTTCGCCACCTCTGACTTGAGCGTCGATTTTTGTGATGCTCGTCAGGGGGGCGGAGCCTATGGAAAAA
CGCCAGCAACGCGGCCTTTTTACGGTTCCTGGCCTTTTGCTGGCCTTTTGCTCACATGTTCTTTCCTGCG
TTATCCCCTGATTCTGTGGATAACCGTAG
